Addgene plasmid #223401: pYPQAT29
Purpose: T-DNA vector for PmCDA1-CBE_V04 based C-to-T base editing for monocot plants; NGG PAM; 5' editing window; PmCDA1-CBE_V04 was driven by ZmUbi1 and the sgRNA was driven by OsU3; BASTA for plant select.
Depositing lab: Yiping Qi. Depositing organization: University of Maryland, College Park. Publication: A comprehensive all-in-one CRISPR toolbox for large-scale screens in plants. Cheng Y, Li G, Qi A, Mandlik R, Pan C, Wang D, Ge S, Qi Y. Plant Cell. 2025 Apr 9:koaf081. doi: 10.1093/plcell/koaf081. PubMed 40202185.
Backbone
  Vector backbone: pYPQ166
  Vector type: Plant Expression, CRISPR
  Selectable markers: Basta
Growth in bacteria
  Bacterial resistance: Kanamycin, 50 μg/mL
  Growth temperature: 37°C
  Growth strain: DH5alpha
  Copy number: High Copy
Gene/Insert
  Gene/Insert name: ZmUbi-SpCas9D10A-PmCDA-UGI-T2A-MS2-UGI-OsU3-gRNA scaffold 2.0
  Tag / fusion protein: NLS; 3x FLAG
Terms and licenses: Academic/Nonprofit Terms; Industry Terms: Not Available to Industry
How to cite: pYPQAT29 was a gift from Yiping Qi (Addgene plasmid # 223401 ; http://n2t.net/addgene:223401 ; RRID:Addgene_223401)
