[The description below was written by a language model from this plasmid's Addgene catalogue record and pLannotate feature annotations shown in this document.]
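Description:
pYPQAT29 is an 18.5 kb binary T-DNA vector for Agrobacterium-mediated delivery of a cytosine base editor into monocot plants, built on the pYPQ166 backbone. Outside the T-DNA borders it carries a kanamycin resistance gene and a high-copy ColE1/pUC-type origin with the bom site for propagation in E. coli. It also carries the pVS1 oriV, RepA and StaA functions that allow stable replication in Agrobacterium. Within the nopaline-type right and left border repeats, an enhanced CaMV 35S promoter drives the bar gene (phosphinothricin acetyltransferase) with a CaMV poly(A) signal, giving Basta/glufosinate selection of transformed plants.

The editor, PmCDA1-CBE_V04, is expressed from the maize ubiquitin (ZmUbi1) promoter and ends at a NOS terminator. According to the record it is a SpCas9 D10A nickase fused to the PmCDA1 cytidine deaminase and a uracil glycosylase inhibitor (UGI), with NLS and 3xFLAG tags. A T2A peptide then separates this fusion from a second product, MS2 coat protein fused to UGI. The automated annotation detects Cas9, both UGI copies, the MS2 coat protein, FLAG fragments and a short region matching human CRK, but it does not label the deaminase itself. The OsU3 promoter drives the sgRNA, whose scaffold 2.0 contains two MS2 stem loops, which would recruit the MS2–UGI protein to the target site to further suppress uracil excision. A lac promoter/lacZα segment lies between the OsU3 promoter and the scaffold, apparently a placeholder for guide insertion, although the record does not say so. The attB1, attB5 and attB2 sites indicate multisite Gateway assembly. The vector is intended for C-to-T editing at NGG PAM targets with a 5′-positioned editing window, as an all-in-one construct from a toolbox designed for large-scale plant CRISPR screens.
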