Features (pLannotate 1.2.2; 45 found; start..end, strand, type, name):
    283..307     -  misc_feature   RB T-DNA repeat: right border repeat from nopaline C58 T-DNA
    373..527     -  CDS            lacZα (fragment): LacZα fragment of β-galactosidase; lacZ fragment
    542..2539    +  promoter       Ubi promoter: maize polyubiquitin gene promoter
   2582..2606    +  protein_bind   attB1: mutant version of attB; recombination site for the Gateway® BP reaction BP Clonase™
   2670..2689    +  CDS            2xFLAG (fragment): two tandem FLAG® epitope tags
   2745..6845    +  CDS            cas9: CAS9_STRP1 - Also known as csn1 From Streptococcus pyogenes serotype M1.
   6933..7103    +  CDS            CRK (fragment): CRK_HUMAN - Experimental evidence at protein level: Swiss-Prot protein existence level 1. [Isoform Crk-II]: Regulates cell adhesion, spreading and migration (PubMed:31311869). Mediates attachment-induced MAPK8 activation, membrane ruffling and cell motility in a Rac-dependent manner. Involved in phagocytosis of apoptotic cells and cell motility via its interaction with DOCK1 and DOCK4 (PubMed:19004829). May regulate the EFNA5-EPHA3 signaling (By similarity). From Homo sapiens (Human).
   7152..7175    +  CDS            2xFLAG (fragment): two tandem FLAG® epitope tags
   7836..8087    +  CDS            UGI: UNGI_BPPB2 - Experimental evidence at protein level: Swiss-Prot protein existence level 1. This protein binds specifically and reversibly to the host uracil-DNA glycosylase, preventing removal of uracil residues from PBS2 DNA by the host uracil-excision repair system. From Bacillus phage PBS2 (Bacteriophage PBS2).
   8421..8810    +  CDS            CAPSD_BPMS2: Experimental evidence at protein level: Swiss-Prot protein existence level 1. Acts as a translational repressor of viral replicase synthesis late in infection. This latter function is the result of capsid protein interaction with an RNA hairpin which contains the replicase ribosome-binding site. From Escherichia phage MS2 (Bacteriophage MS2).
   8859..9107    +  CDS            UGI: UNGI_BPPB2 - Experimental evidence at protein level: Swiss-Prot protein existence level 1. This protein binds specifically and reversibly to the host uracil-DNA glycosylase, preventing removal of uracil residues from PBS2 DNA by the host uracil-excision repair system. From Bacillus phage PBS2 (Bacteriophage PBS2).
   9216..9468    +  terminator     NOS terminator: nopaline synthase terminator and poly(A) signal
   9513..9533    +  protein_bind   attB5: mutant version of attB; core recombination site for the Gateway® BP reaction BP Clonase™
   9570..9947    +  promoter       OsU3 promoter: Oryza sativa (rice) snRNA U3 promoter
   9955..9973    -  rep_origin     f1 ori (fragment): f1 bacteriophage origin of replication; arrow indicates direction of (+) strand synthesis
   9978..10133   -  CDS            lacZα (fragment): LacZα fragment of β-galactosidase; lacZ fragment
  10141..10159   +  promoter       T7 promoter: promoter for bacteriophage T7 RNA polymerase
  10168..10191   -  misc_feature   MCS (fragment): pBluescript multiple cloning site
  10207..10225   -  promoter       T3 promoter: promoter for bacteriophage T3 RNA polymerase
  10268..10290   -  protein_bind   lac operator (fragment): The lac repressor binds to the lac operator to inhibit transcription in E. coli. This inhibition can be relieved by adding lactose or isopropyl-β-D-thiogalactopyranoside (IPTG). lac repressor encoded by lacI
  10294..10324   -  promoter       lac promoter: promoter for the E. coli lac operon
  10339..10360   -  protein_bind   CAP binding site: CAP binding activates transcription in the presence of cAMP. E. coli catabolite activator protein
  10419..10437   +  misc_RNA       MS2 stem loop: stem loop that binds the bacteriophage MS2 coat protein
  10448..10484   +  misc_RNA       gRNA scaffold (fragment): guide RNA scaffold for the Streptococcus pyogenes CRISPR/Cas9 system
  10489..10507   +  misc_RNA       MS2 stem loop: stem loop that binds the bacteriophage MS2 coat protein
  10518..10537   +  misc_RNA       gRNA scaffold (fragment): guide RNA scaffold for the Streptococcus pyogenes CRISPR/Cas9 system
  10592..10620   -  misc_feature   MCS (fragment): pBluescript multiple cloning site
  10626..10650   -  protein_bind   attB2: mutant version of attB; recombination site for the Gateway® BP reaction BP Clonase™
  10668..10703   -  misc_feature   MCS (fragment): pBluescript multiple cloning site
  10740..10762   -  protein_bind   lac operator (fragment): The lac repressor binds to the lac operator to inhibit transcription in E. coli. This inhibition can be relieved by adding lactose or isopropyl-β-D-thiogalactopyranoside (IPTG). lac repressor encoded by lacI
  10766..10796   -  promoter       lac promoter: promoter for the E. coli lac operon
  10811..10832   -  protein_bind   CAP binding site: CAP binding activates transcription in the presence of cAMP. E. coli catabolite activator protein
  10845..10933   -  CDS            lacI (fragment): lac repressor; lacI; The lac repressor binds to the lac operator to inhibit transcription in E. coli. This inhibition can be relieved by adding lactose or isopropyl-β-D-thiogalactopyranoside (IPTG).
  11023..11699   +  promoter       CaMV 35S promoter (enhanced): cauliflower mosaic virus 35S promoter with a duplicated enhancer region
  11744..12292   +  CDS            bar: PAT_STRHY - Experimental evidence at protein level: Swiss-Prot protein existence level 1. Inactivates phosphinothricin (PPT) by transfer of an acetyl group from acetyl CoA. Can also acetylate demethylphosphinothricin but not PTT or glutamate. This enzyme is an effector of phosphinothricin tripeptide (PTT or bialaphos) resistance. From Streptomyces hygroscopicus. Introduced by genetic manipulation and expressed in glufosinate-tolerant maize by Dekalb Genetics.
  12302..12476   +  polyA_signal   CaMV poly(A) signal: cauliflower mosaic virus polyadenylation signal
  12554..12578   -  misc_feature   LB T-DNA repeat: left border repeat from nopaline C58 T-DNA
  13003..13797   +  CDS            KanR: aminoglycoside phosphotransferase; aphA-3; confers resistance to kanamycin
  13884..14472   +  rep_origin     ori: high-copy-number ColE1/pMB1/pBR322/pUC origin of replication
  14658..14798   -  misc_feature   bom: basis of mobility region from pBR322
  14900..14939   -  CDS            rop (fragment): Rop protein, which maintains plasmids at low copy number; rop
  15142..15336   -  rep_origin     pVS1 oriV: origin of replication for the Pseudomonas plasmid pVS1 (Heeb et al., 2000)
  15402..16475   -  CDS            pVS1 RepA: replication protein from the Pseudomonas plasmid pVS1 (Heeb et al., 2000)
  16904..17533   -  CDS            pVS1 StaA: stability protein from the Pseudomonas plasmid pVS1 (Heeb et al., 2000)
  18093..18494   -  CDS            Y4CG_SINFN (fragment): Protein inferred from homology: Swiss-Prot protein existence level 3. From Sinorhizobium fredii (strain NBRC 101917 / NGR234).
>Addgene plasmid #223401 | pYPQAT29 | addgene full sequence | sequence record 452216 | Addgene NGS Result
CTACTTTATGCGACTAAAACACGCGACAAGAAAACGCCAGGAAAAGGGCAGGGCGGCAGCCTGTCGCGTA
ACTTAGGACTTGTGCGACATGTCGTTTTCAGAAGACGGCTGCACTGAACGTCAGAAGCCGACTGCACTAT
AGCAGCGGAGGGGTTGGATCAAAGTACTTTGATCCCGAGGGGAACCCTGTGGTTGGCATGCACATACAAA
TGGACGAACGGATAAACCTTTTCACGCCCTTTTAAATATCCGATTATTCTAATAAACGCTCTTTTCTCTT
AGGTTTACCCGCCAATATATCCTGTCAAACACTGATAGTTTAAACTGAAGGCGGGAAACGACAATCTGAT
CCAAGCTCAAGCTGCTCTAGCATTCGCCATTCAGGCTGCGCAACTGTTGGGAAGGGCGATCGGTGCGGGC
CTCTTCGCTATTACGCCAGCTGGCGAAAGGGGGATGTGCTGCAAGGCGATTAAGTTGGGTAACGCCAGGG
TTTTCCCAGTCACGACGTTGTAAAACGACGGCCAGTGCCAAGCTTGCATGCCTGCAGTGCAGCGTGACCC
GGTCGTGCCCCTCTCTAGAGATAATGAGCATTGCATGTCTAAGTTATAAAAAATTACCACATATTTTTTT
TGTCACACTTGTTTGAAGTGCAGTTTATCTATCTTTATACATATATTTAAACTTTACTCTACGAATAATA
TAATCTATAGTACTACAATAATATCAGTGTTTTAGAGAATCATATAAATGAACAGTTAGACATGGTCTAA
AGGACAATTGAGTATTTTGACAACAGGACTCTACAGTTTTATCTTTTTAGTGTGCATGTGTTCTCCTTTT
TTTTTGCAAATAGCTTCACCTATATAATACTTCATCCATTTTATTAGTACATCCATTTAGGGTTTAGGGT
TAATGGTTTTTATAGACTAATTTTTTTAGTACATCTATTTTATTCTATTTTAGCCTCTAAATTAAGAAAA
CTAAAACTCTATTTTAGTTTTTTTATTTAATAATTTAGATATAAAATAGAATAAAATAAAGTGACTAAAA
ATTAAACAAATACCCTTTAAGAAATTAAAAAAACTAAGGAAACATTTTTCTTGTTTCGAGTAGATAATGC
CAGCCTGTTAAACGCCGTCGACGAGTCTAACGGACACCAACCAGCGAACCAGCAGCGTCGCGTCGGGCCA
AGCGAAGCAGACGGCACGGCATCTCTGTCGCTGCCTCTGGACCCCTCTCGAGAGTTCCGCTCCACCGTTG
GACTTGCTCCGCTGTCGGCATCCAGAAATTGCGTGGCGGAGCGGCAGACGTGAGCCGGCACGGCAGGCGG
CCTCCTCCTCCTCTCACGGCACCGGCAGCTACGGGGGATTCCTTTCCCACCGCTCCTTCGCTTTCCCTTC
CTCGCCCGCCGTAATAAATAGACACCCCCTCCACACCCTCTTTCCCCAACCTCGTGTTGTTCGGAGCGCA
CACACACACAACCAGATCTCCCCCAAATCCACCCGTCGGCACCTCCGCTTCAAGGTACGCCGCTCGTCCT
CCCCCCCCCCCCCCTCTCTACCTTCTCTAGATCGGCGTTCCGGTCCATGGTTAGGGCCCGGTAGTTCTAC
TTCTGTTCATGTTTGTGTTAGATCCGTGTTTGTGTTAGATCCGTGCTGCTAGCGTTCGTACACGGATGCG
ACCTGTACGTCAGACACGTTCTGATTGCTAACTTGCCAGTGTTTCTCTTTGGGGAATCCTGGGATGGCTC
TAGCCGTTCCGCAGACGGGATCGATTTCATGATTTTTTTTGTTTCGTTGCATAGGGTTTGGTTTGCCCTT
TTCCTTTATTTCAATATATGCCGTGCACTTGTTTGTCGGGTCATCTTTTCATGCTTTTTTTTGTCTTGGT
TGTGATGATGTGGTCTGGTTGGGCGGTCGTTCTAGATCGGAGTAGAATTAATTCTGTTTCAAACTACCTG
GTGGATTTATTAATTTTGGATCTGTATGTGTGTGCCATACATATTCATAGTTACGAATTGAAGATGATGG
ATGGAAATATCGATCTAGGATAGGTATACATGTTGATGCGGGTTTTACTGATGCATATACAGAGATGCTT
TTTGTTCGCTTGGTTGTGATGATGTGGTGTGGTTGGGCGGTCGTTCATTCGTTCTAGATCGGAGTAGAAT
ACTGTTTCAAACTACCTGGTGTATTTATTAATTTTGGAACTGTATGTGTGTGTCATACATCTTCATAGTT
ACGAGTTTAAGATGGATGGAAATATCGATCTAGGATAGGTATACATGTTGATGTGGGTTTTACTGATGCA
TATACATGATGGCATATGCAGCATCTATTCATATGCTCTAACCTTGAGTACCTATCTATTATAATAAACA
AGTATGTTTTATAATTATTTTGATCTTGATATACTTGGATGATGGCATATGCAGCAGCTATATGTGGATT
TTTTTAGCCCTGCCTTCATACGCTATTTATTTGCTTGGTACTGTTTCTTTTGTCGATGCTCACCCTGTTG
TTTGGTGTTACTTCTGCAGGTCGACTCTAGAGGATCCCCTCGAGGCGCGCCAAGCTATCAAACAAGTTTG
TACAAAAAAGCAGGCTCCGAATTCGCCCTTCACCATGGATTACAAGGACCACGACGGGGATTACAAGGAC
CACGACATTGATTACAAGGATGATGATGACAAGATGGCTCCGAAGAAGAAGAGGAAGGTTGGCATCCACG
GGGTGCCAGCTGCTGACAAGAAGTACTCGATCGGCCTCGCTATTGGGACTAACTCTGTTGGCTGGGCCGT
GATCACCGACGAGTACAAGGTGCCCTCAAAGAAGTTCAAGGTCCTGGGCAACACCGATCGGCATTCCATC
AAGAAGAATCTCATTGGCGCTCTCCTGTTCGACAGCGGCGAGACGGCTGAGGCTACGCGGCTCAAGCGCA
CCGCCCGCAGGCGGTACACGCGCAGGAAGAATCGCATCTGCTACCTGCAGGAGATTTTCTCCAACGAGAT
GGCGAAGGTTGACGATTCTTTCTTCCACAGGCTGGAGGAGTCATTCCTCGTGGAGGAGGATAAGAAGCAC
GAGCGGCATCCAATCTTCGGCAACATTGTCGACGAGGTTGCCTACCACGAGAAGTACCCTACGATCTACC
ATCTGCGGAAGAAGCTCGTGGACTCCACAGATAAGGCGGACCTCCGCCTGATCTACCTCGCTCTGGCCCA
CATGATTAAGTTCAGGGGCCATTTCCTGATCGAGGGGGATCTCAACCCGGACAATAGCGATGTTGACAAG
CTGTTCATCCAGCTCGTGCAGACGTACAACCAGCTCTTCGAGGAGAACCCCATTAATGCGTCAGGCGTCG
ACGCGAAGGCTATCCTGTCCGCTAGGCTCTCGAAGTCTCGGCGCCTCGAGAACCTGATCGCCCAGCTGCC
GGGCGAGAAGAAGAACGGCCTGTTCGGGAATCTCATTGCGCTCAGCCTGGGGCTCACGCCCAACTTCAAG
TCGAATTTCGATCTCGCTGAGGACGCCAAGCTGCAGCTCTCCAAGGACACATACGACGATGACCTGGATA
ACCTCCTGGCCCAGATCGGCGATCAGTACGCGGACCTGTTCCTCGCTGCCAAGAATCTGTCGGACGCCAT
CCTCCTGTCTGATATTCTCAGGGTGAACACCGAGATTACGAAGGCTCCGCTCTCAGCCTCCATGATCAAG
CGCTACGACGAGCACCATCAGGATCTGACCCTCCTGAAGGCGCTGGTCAGGCAGCAGCTCCCCGAGAAGT
ACAAGGAGATCTTCTTCGATCAGTCGAAGAACGGCTACGCTGGGTACATTGACGGCGGGGCCTCTCAGGA
GGAGTTCTACAAGTTCATCAAGCCGATTCTGGAGAAGATGGACGGCACGGAGGAGCTGCTGGTGAAGCTC
AATCGCGAGGACCTCCTGAGGAAGCAGCGGACATTCGATAACGGCAGCATCCCACACCAGATTCATCTCG
GGGAGCTGCACGCTATCCTGAGGAGGCAGGAGGACTTCTACCCTTTCCTCAAGGATAACCGCGAGAAGAT
CGAGAAGATTCTGACTTTCAGGATCCCGTACTACGTCGGCCCACTCGCTAGGGGCAACTCCCGCTTCGCT
TGGATGACCCGCAAGTCAGAGGAGACGATCACGCCGTGGAACTTCGAGGAGGTGGTCGACAAGGGCGCTA
GCGCTCAGTCGTTCATCGAGAGGATGACGAATTTCGACAAGAACCTGCCAAATGAGAAGGTGCTCCCTAA
GCACTCGCTCCTGTACGAGTACTTCACAGTCTACAACGAGCTGACTAAGGTGAAGTATGTGACCGAGGGC
ATGAGGAAGCCGGCTTTCCTGTCTGGGGAGCAGAAGAAGGCCATCGTGGACCTCCTGTTCAAGACCAACC
GGAAGGTCACGGTTAAGCAGCTCAAGGAGGACTACTTCAAGAAGATTGAGTGCTTCGATTCGGTCGAGAT
CTCTGGCGTTGAGGACCGCTTCAACGCCTCCCTGGGGACCTACCACGATCTCCTGAAGATCATTAAGGAT
AAGGACTTCCTGGACAACGAGGAGAATGAGGATATCCTCGAGGACATTGTGCTGACACTCACTCTGTTCG
AGGACCGGGAGATGATCGAGGAGCGCCTGAAGACTTACGCCCATCTCTTCGATGACAAGGTCATGAAGCA
GCTCAAGAGGAGGAGGTACACCGGCTGGGGGAGGCTGAGCAGGAAGCTCATCAACGGCATTCGGGACAAG
CAGTCCGGGAAGACGATCCTCGACTTCCTGAAGAGCGATGGCTTCGCGAACCGCAATTTCATGCAGCTGA
TTCACGATGACAGCCTCACATTCAAGGAGGATATCCAGAAGGCTCAGGTGAGCGGCCAGGGGGACTCGCT
GCACGAGCATATCGCGAACCTCGCTGGCTCGCCAGCTATCAAGAAGGGGATTCTGCAGACCGTGAAGGTT
GTGGACGAGCTGGTGAAGGTCATGGGCAGGCACAAGCCTGAGAACATCGTCATTGAGATGGCCCGGGAGA
ATCAGACCACGCAGAAGGGCCAGAAGAACTCACGCGAGAGGATGAAGAGGATCGAGGAGGGCATTAAGGA
GCTGGGGTCCCAGATCCTCAAGGAGCACCCGGTGGAGAACACGCAGCTGCAGAATGAGAAGCTCTACCTG
TACTACCTCCAGAATGGCCGCGATATGTATGTGGACCAGGAGCTGGATATTAACAGGCTCAGCGATTACG
ACGTCGATCATATCGTTCCACAGTCATTCCTGAAGGATGACTCCATTGACAACAAGGTCCTCACCAGGTC
GGACAAGAACCGGGGCAAGTCTGATAATGTTCCTTCAGAGGAGGTCGTTAAGAAGATGAAGAACTACTGG
CGCCAGCTCCTGAATGCCAAGCTGATCACGCAGCGGAAGTTCGATAACCTCACAAAGGCTGAGAGGGGCG
GGCTCTCTGAGCTGGACAAGGCGGGCTTCATCAAGAGGCAGCTGGTCGAGACACGGCAGATCACTAAGCA
CGTTGCGCAGATTCTCGACTCACGGATGAACACTAAGTACGATGAGAATGACAAGCTGATCCGCGAGGTG
AAGGTCATCACCCTGAAGTCAAAGCTCGTCTCCGACTTCAGGAAGGATTTCCAGTTCTACAAGGTTCGGG
AGATCAACAATTACCACCATGCCCATGACGCGTACCTGAACGCGGTGGTCGGCACAGCTCTGATCAAGAA
GTACCCAAAGCTCGAGAGCGAGTTCGTGTACGGGGACTACAAGGTTTACGATGTGAGGAAGATGATCGCC
AAGTCGGAGCAGGAGATTGGCAAGGCTACCGCCAAGTACTTCTTCTACTCTAACATTATGAATTTCTTCA
AGACAGAGATCACTCTGGCCAATGGCGAGATCCGGAAGCGCCCCCTCATCGAGACGAACGGCGAGACGGG
GGAGATCGTGTGGGACAAGGGCAGGGATTTCGCGACCGTCAGGAAGGTTCTCTCCATGCCACAAGTGAAT
ATCGTCAAGAAGACAGAGGTCCAGACTGGCGGGTTCTCTAAGGAGTCAATTCTGCCTAAGCGGAACAGCG
ACAAGCTCATCGCCCGCAAGAAGGACTGGGATCCGAAGAAGTACGGCGGGTTCGACAGCCCCACTGTGGC
CTACTCGGTCCTGGTTGTGGCGAAGGTTGAGAAGGGCAAGTCCAAGAAGCTCAAGAGCGTGAAGGAGCTG
CTGGGGATCACGATTATGGAGCGCTCCAGCTTCGAGAAGAACCCGATCGATTTCCTGGAGGCGAAGGGCT
ACAAGGAGGTGAAGAAGGACCTGATCATTAAGCTCCCCAAGTACTCACTCTTCGAGCTGGAGAACGGCAG
GAAGCGGATGCTGGCTTCCGCTGGCGAGCTGCAGAAGGGGAACGAGCTGGCTCTGCCGTCCAAGTATGTG
AACTTCCTCTACCTGGCCTCCCACTACGAGAAGCTCAAGGGCAGCCCCGAGGACAACGAGCAGAAGCAGC
TGTTCGTCGAGCAGCACAAGCATTACCTCGACGAGATCATTGAGCAGATTTCCGAGTTCTCCAAGCGCGT
GATCCTGGCCGACGCGAATCTGGATAAGGTCCTCTCCGCGTACAACAAGCACCGCGACAAGCCAATCAGG
GAGCAGGCTGAGAATATCATTCATCTCTTCACCCTGACGAACCTCGGCGCCCCTGCTGCTTTCAAGTACT
TCGACACAACTATCGATCGCAAGAGGTACACAAGCACTAAGGAGGTCCTGGACGCGACCCTCATCCACCA
GTCGATTACCGGCCTCTACGAGACGCGCATCGACCTGTCTCAGCTCGGGGGCGACAAGCGGCCAGCGGCG
ACGAAGAAGGCGGGGCAGGCGAAGAAGAAGAAGGGAGACGACGGAGGTGGCGGTACAGGAGGGGGTGGGT
CCGCTGAGTATGTCAGGGCGTTGTTCGACTTCAATGGAAACGACGAGGAAGATCTGCCTTTTAAAAAGGG
AGATATTCTCAGGATCAGAGATAAGCCGGAAGAACAATGGTGGAACGCTGAAGACTCTGAAGGTAAGAGA
GGTATGATTCTTGTCCCCTACGTCGAGAAGTATTCGGGTGACTATAAAGACCACGATGGAGATTATAAGG
ACCACGATATAGATTATAAGGATGATGATGATAAGAGCGGAATGACCGATGCAGAGTACGTCAGGATTCA
TGAGAAACTTGACATCTACACGTTTAAGAAACAGTTTTTCAACAACAAAAAATCTGTTAGTCACCGCTGT
TACGTGCTGTTCGAATTGAAACGCAGAGGTGAGAGGAGAGCCTGCTTTTGGGGCTATGCCGTCAACAAGC
CGCAAAGCGGCACAGAAAGGGGCATTCACGCGGAGATATTTAGCATTAGAAAGGTCGAGGAATACCTTCG
GGATAATCCCGGGCAATTCACTATCAATTGGTACTCTTCATGGTCCCCGTGTGCAGATTGCGCTGAAAAG
ATACTGGAGTGGTATAATCAAGAACTCAGAGGAAACGGTCACACCCTCAAGATTTGGGCTTGCAAGCTTT
ACTACGAGAAAAATGCAAGGAACCAGATCGGCCTCTGGAACTTGCGCGACAACGGCGTGGGGTTGAATGT
GATGGTGTCGGAGCATTACCAGTGCTGCCGGAAGATATTCATTCAGTCGTCACATAATCAATTGAACGAG
AATAGGTGGCTCGAAAAAACCCTGAAGCGGGCCGAGAAGTGGAGGAGTGAACTCTCGATAATGATCCAGG
TTAAAATACTGCATACTACCAAATCTCCGGCGGTGGGACCGAAGAAGAAGCGCAAGGTGGGGACCATGAC
TAATCTCTCAGATATAATCGAGAAGGAAACAGGAAAGCAACTGGTCATCCAAGAATCGATTTTGATGCTT
CCCGAAGAAGTCGAAGAAGTTATAGGAAATAAGCCCGAGTCTGACATACTGGTTCACACAGCGTACGATG
AAAGTACGGACGAGAATGTCATGTTGCTGACATCGGACGCACCTGAATACAAGCCTTGGGCTCTGGTCAT
ACAAGATAGTAACGGAGAAAATAAGATTAAAATGCTTGAAGGAAGGGGCTCCCTGCTGACATGTGGAGAT
GTGGAAGAGAATCCAGGACCATCCAGGATGATAGAGCAAGATGGTTGTACCCAAGTGCTGCGGCCCCTCG
GATGGCGGGGGTACAGCGCCATGACTGGCCATAATAGACAGTCCGCTGCTCTCATGCCTCCATGCAGCGG
ATGTCAGAGGAGGGGAGCTAGGTTCTTCCTGTCTAGACCTACCTGCCCCGTGCCCGAGGGCAGAGGAAGT
CTTCTAACATGCGGTGACGTGGAGGAGAATCCCGGCCCTATGGCTCCTAAGAAGAAGCGGAAGGTTGGTA
TTCACGGGGTGCCTGCGGCTATGGCGTCAAATTTCACGCAGTTTGTTTTGGTTGATAACGGCGGGACTGG
CGACGTTACAGTAGCTCCATCAAATTTTGCGAACGGAGTCGCTGAGTGGATTAGCTCAAATTCAAGGTCC
CAGGCCTACAAGGTTACCTGTTCTGTTAGGCAGAGTTCTGCGCAAAAAAGAAAATATACCATCAAGGTTG
AAGTCCCTAAAGTTGCAACACAAACAGTCGGTGGTGTTGAGCTCCCTGTGGCAGCCTGGAGATCTTACTT
AAACATGGAGCTAACAATTCCAATATTCGCTACAAACTCTGATTGTGAACTGATTGTTAAGGCGATGCAA
GGACTCTTGAAAGATGGAAACCCTATACCGTCCGCTATCGCAGCTAACAGCGGTATCTATGGCTCTGGAT
CGGGGTCGGGTTCTGGCTCAACTAGTTCAGGCGGGTCAACAAACCTCAGTGACATCATAGAGAAGGAAAC
TGGTAAGCAACTGGTTATTCAAGAGAGCATTCTGATGCTCCCTGAGGAAGTCGAGGAAGTTATAGGAAAC
AAGCCTGAGAGCGATATACTCGTGCATACGGCGTATGACGAGAGCACGGATGAAAATGTGATGCTCTTGA
CCAGCGATGCGCCAGAATATAAACCCTGGGCACTGGTTATTCAGGACTCTAACGGGGAAAATAAAATCAA
GATGCTCTCAGGTGGCTCCCCAAAGAAGAAACGCAAGGTTGGTACCAAGCGTCCTGCTGCCACCAAAAAG
GCCGGACAGGCTAAGAAAAAGAAGTAGTGGCGGCCGCCGACGTCCGATCGTTCAAACATTTGGCAATAAA
GTTTCTTAAGATTGAATCCTGTTGCCGGTCTTGCGATGATTATCATATAATTTCTGTTGAATTACGTTAA
GCATGTAATAATTAACATGTAATGCATGACGTTATTTATGAGATGGGTTTTTATGATTAGAGTCCCGCAA
TTATACATTTAATACGCGATAGAAAACAAAATATAGCGCGCAAACTAGGATAAATTATCGCGCGCGGTGT
CATCTATGTTACTAGATCGGGAATTGATCCCCCCTCGACAGCTTCCGGAAAGGGCGAATTCGCAACTTTG
TATACAAAAGTTGCCCCATGGCGTTCCCTCTAGATAACGCAGGATCCTAAAGGGATCTTTAAACATACGA
ACAGATCACTTAAAGTTCTTCTGAAGCAACTTAAAGTTATCAGGCATGCATGGATCTTGGAGGAATCAGA
TGTGCAGTCAGGGACCATAGCACAGGACAGGCGTCTTCTACTGGTGCTACCAGCAAATGCTGGAAGCCGG
GAACACTGGGTACGTTGGAAACCACGTGATGTGGAGTAAGATAAACTGTAGGAGAAAAGCATTTCGTAGT
GGGCCATGAAGCCTTTCAGGACATGTATTGCAGTATGGGCCGGCCCATTACGCAATTGGACGACAACAAA
GACTAGTATTAGTACCACCTCGGCTATCCACATAGATCAAAGCTGGTTTAAAAGAGTTGTGCAGATGATC
CGTGGCAGAGACCGGCGCCGCTACAGGGCGCGTCCCATTCGCCATTCAGGCTGCGCAACTGTTGGGAAGG
GCGATCGGTGCGGGCCTCTTCGCTATTACGCCAGCTGGCGAAAGGGGGATGTGCTGCAAGGCGATTAAGT
TGGGTAACGCCAGGGTTTTCCCAGTCACGACGTTGTAAAACGACGGCCAGTGAGCGCGCGTAATACGACT
CACTATAGGGCGAATTGGGTACCGGGCCCCCCCTCGAGGTCCTCCAGCTTTTGTTCCCTTTAGTGAGGGT
TAATTGCGCGCTTGGCGTAATCATGGTCATAGCTGTTTCCTGTGTGAAATTGTTATCCGCTCACAATTCC
ACACAACATACGAGCCGGAAGCATAAAGTGTAAAGCCTGGGGTGCCTAATGAGTGAGCTAACTCACATTA
ATTGCGTTGCGCTCACTGCCCGCTTTCCACCGGTGGTCTCTGTTTTAGAGCTAGGCCAACATGAGGATCA
CCCATGTCTGCAGGGCCTAGCAAGTTAAAATAAGGCTAGTCCGTTATCAACTTGGCCAACATGAGGATCA
CCCATGTCTGCAGGGCCAAGTGGCACCGAGTCGGTGCTTTTTTTGTCCCTTCGAAGGGCAATTCTGCAGA
TATCCATCACACTGGCGGCCGCTCGAGGTCGAGGGTATCGATAAGCTTGAATTCGACCCAGCTTTCTTGT
ACAAAGTGGTTCGATAATTCTTAATTAACTAGTTCTAGAGCGGCCGCCACCGCGGTGGAGCTCGAATTCG
TAATCATGTCATAGCTGTTTCCTGTGTGAAATTGTTATCCGCTCACAATTCCACACAACATACGAGCCGG
AAGCATAAAGTGTAAAGCCTGGGGTGCCTAATGAGTGAGCTAACTCACATTAATTGCGTTGCGCTCACTG
CCCGCTTTCCAGTCGGGAAACCTGTCGTGCCAGCTGCATTAATGAATCGGCCAACGCGCGGGGAGAGGCG
GTTTGCGTATTGGCTAGAGCAGCTTGCCAACATGGTGGAGCACGACACTCTCGTCTACTCCAAGAATATC
AAAGATACAGTCTCAGAAGACCAAAGGGCTATTGAGACTTTTCAACAAAGGGTAATATCGGGAAACCTCC
TCGGATTCCATTGCCCAGCTATCTGTCACTTCATCAAAAGGACAGTAGAAAAGGAAGGTGGCACCTACAA
ATGCCATCATTGCGATAAAGGAAAGGCTATCGTTCAAGATGCCTCTGCCGACAGTGGTCCCAAAGATGGA
CCCCCACCCACGAGGAGCATCGTGGAAAAAGAAGACGTTCCAACCACGTCTTCAAAGCAAGTGGATTGAT
GTGAACATGGTGGAGCACGACACTCTCGTCTACTCCAAGAATATCAAAGATACAGTCTCAGAAGACCAAA
GGGCTATTGAGACTTTTCAACAAAGGGTAATATCGGGAAACCTCCTCGGATTCCATTGCCCAGCTATCTG
TCACTTCATCAAAAGGACAGTAGAAAAGGAAGGTGGCACCTACAAATGCCATCATTGCGATAAAGGAAAG
GCTATCGTTCAAGATGCCTCTGCCGACAGTGGTCCCAAAGATGGACCCCCACCCACGAGGAGCATCGTGG
AAAAAGAAGACGTTCCAACCACGTCTTCAAAGCAAGTGGATTGATGTGATATCTCCACTGACGTAAGGGA
TGACGCACAATCCCACTATCCTTCGCAAGACCCTTCCTCTATATAAGGAAGTTCATTTCATTTGGAGAGG
ACACGCTGAAATCACCAGTCTCTCTCTACAAATCTATCTCTCTCGAGTCTACCATGAGCCCAGAACGACG
CCCGGCCGACATCCGCCGTGCCACCGAGGCGGACATGCCGGCGGTCTGCACCATCGTCAACCACTACATC
GAGACAAGCACGGTCAACTTCCGTACCGAGCCGCAGGAACCGCAGGAGTGGACGGACGACCTCGTCCGTC
TGCGGGAGCGCTATCCCTGGCTCGTCGCCGAGGTGGACGGCGAGGTCGCCGGCATCGCCTACGCGGGCCC
CTGGAAGGCACGCAACGCCTACGACTGGACGGCCGAGTCGACCGTGTACGTCTCCCCCCGCCACCAGCGG
ACGGGACTGGGCTCCACGCTCTACACCCACCTGCTGAAGTCCCTGGAGGCACAGGGCTTCAAGAGCGTGG
TCGCTGTCATCGGGCTGCCCAACGACCCGAGCGTGCGCATGCACGAGGCGCTCGGATATGCCCCCCGCGG
CATGCTGCGGGCGGCCGGCTTCAAGCACGGGAACTGGCATGACGTGGGTTTCTGGCAGCTGGACTTCAGC
CTGCCGGTACCGCCCCGTCCGGTCCTGCCCGTCACCGAGATTTGACTCGAGTTTCTCCATAATAATGTGT
GAGTAGTTCCCAGATAAGGGAATTAGGGTTCCTATAGGGTTTCGCTCATGTGTTGAGCATATAAGAAACC
CTTAGTATGTATTTGTATTTGTAAAATACTTCTATCAATAAAATTTCTAATTCCTAAAACCAAAATCCAG
TACTAAAATCCAGATCCCCCGAATTAATTCGGCGTTAATTCAGTACATTAAAAACGTCCGCAATGTGTTA
TTAAGTTGTCTAAGCGTCAATTTGTTTACACCACAATATATCCTGCCACCAGCCAGCCAACAGCTCCCCG
ACCGGCAGCTCGGCACAAAATCACCACTCGATACAGGCAGCCCATCAGTCCGGGACGGCGTCAGCGGGAG
AGCCGTTGTAAGGCGGCAGACTTTGCTCATGTTACCGATGCTATTCGGAAGAACGGCAACTAAGCTGCCG
GGTTTGAAACACGGATGATCTCGCGGAGGGTAGCATGTTGATTGTAACGATGACAGAGCGTTGCTGCCTG
TGATCACCGCGGTTTCAAAATCGGCTCCGTCGATACTATGTTATACGCCAACTTTGAAAACAACTTTGAA
AAAGCTGTTTTCTGGTATTTAAGGTTTTAGAATGCAAGGAACAGTGAATTGGAGTTCGTCTTGTTATAAT
TAGCTTCTTGGGGTATCTTTAAATACTGTAGAAAAGAGGAAGGAAATAATAAATGGCTAAAATGAGAATA
TCACCGGAATTGAAAAAACTGATCGAAAAATACCGCTGCGTAAAAGATACGGAAGGAATGTCTCCTGCTA
AGGTATATAAGCTGGTGGGAGAAAATGAAAACCTATATTTAAAAATGACGGACAGCCGGTATAAAGGGAC
CACCTATGATGTGGAACGGGAAAAGGACATGATGCTATGGCTGGAAGGAAAGCTGCCTGTTCCAAAGGTC
CTGCACTTTGAACGGCATGATGGCTGGAGCAATCTGCTCATGAGTGAGGCCGATGGCGTCCTTTGCTCGG
AAGAGTATGAAGATGAACAAAGCCCTGAAAAGATTATCGAGCTGTATGCGGAGTGCATCAGGCTCTTTCA
CTCCATCGACATATCGGATTGTCCCTATACGAATAGCTTAGACAGCCGCTTAGCCGAATTGGATTACTTA
CTGAATAACGATCTGGCCGATGTGGATTGCGAAAACTGGGAAGAAGACACTCCATTTAAAGATCCGCGCG
AGCTGTATGATTTTTTAAAGACGGAAAAGCCCGAAGAGGAACTTGTCTTTTCCCACGGCGACCTGGGAGA
CAGCAACATCTTTGTGAAAGATGGCAAAGTAAGTGGCTTTATTGATCTTGGGAGAAGCGGCAGGGCGGAC
AAGTGGTATGACATTGCCTTCTGCGTCCGGTCGATCAGGGAGGATATCGGGGAAGAACAGTATGTCGAGC
TATTTTTTGACTTACTGGGGATCAAGCCTGATTGGGAGAAAATAAAATATTATATTTTACTGGATGAATT
GTTTTAGTACCTAGAATGCATGACCAAAATCCCTTAACGTGAGTTTTCGTTCCACTGAGCGTCAGACCCC
GTAGAAAAGATCAAAGGATCTTCTTGAGATCCTTTTTTTCTGCGCGTAATCTGCTGCTTGCAAACAAAAA
AACCACCGCTACCAGCGGTGGTTTGTTTGCCGGATCAAGAGCTACCAACTCTTTTTCCGAAGGTAACTGG
CTTCAGCAGAGCGCAGATACCAAATACTGTCCTTCTAGTGTAGCCGTAGTTAGGCCACCACTTCAAGAAC
TCTGTAGCACCGCCTACATACCTCGCTCTGCTAATCCTGTTACCAGTGGCTGCTGCCAGTGGCGATAAGT
CGTGTCTTACCGGGTTGGACTCAAGACGATAGTTACCGGATAAGGCGCAGCGGTCGGGCTGAACGGGGGG
TTCGTGCACACAGCCCAGCTTGGAGCGAACGACCTACACCGAACTGAGATACCTACAGCGTGAGCTATGA
GAAAGCGCCACGCTTCCCGAAGGGAGAAAGGCGGACAGGTATCCGGTAAGCGGCAGGGTCGGAACAGGAG
AGCGCACGAGGGAGCTTCCAGGGGGAAACGCCTGGTATCTTTATAGTCCTGTCGGGTTTCGCCACCTCTG
ACTTGAGCGTCGATTTTTGTGATGCTCGTCAGGGGGGCGGAGCCTATGGAAAAACGCCAGCAACGCGGCC
TTTTTACGGTTCCTGGCCTTTTGCTGGCCTTTTGCTCACATGTTCTTTCCTGCGTTATCCCCTGATTCTG
TGGATAACCGTATTACCGCCTTTGAGTGAGCTGATACCGCTCGCCGCAGCCGAACGACCGAGCGCAGCGA
GTCAGTGAGCGAGGAAGCGGAAGAGCGCCTGATGCGGTATTTTCTCCTTACGCATCTGTGCGGTATTTCA
CACCGCATATGGTGCACTCTCAGTACAATCTGCTCTGATGCCGCATAGTTAAGCCAGTATACACTCCGCT
ATCGCTACGTGACTGGGTCATGGCTGCGCCCCGACACCCGCCAACACCCGCTGACGCGCCCTGACGGGCT
TGTCTGCTCCCGGCATCCGCTTACAGACAAGCTGTGACCGTCTCCGGGAGCTGCATGTGTCAGAGGTTTT
CACCGTCATCACCGAAACGCGCGAGGCAGGGTGCCTTGATGTGGGCGCCGGCGGTCGAGTGGCGACGGCG
CGGCTTGTCCGCGCCCTGGTAGATTGCCTGGCCGTAGGCCAGCCATTTTTGAGCGGCCAGCGGCCGCGAT
AGGCCGACGCGAAGCGGCGGGGCGTAGGGAGCGCAGCGACCGAAGGGTAGGCGCTTTTTGCAGCTCTTCG
GCTGTGCGCTGGCCAGACAGTTATGCACAGGCCAGGCGGGTTTTAAGAGTTTTAATAAGTTTTAAAGAGT
TTTAGGCGGAAAAATCGCCTTTTTTCTCTTTTATATCAGTCACTTACATGTGTGACCGGTTCCCAATGTA
CGGCTTTGGGTTCCCAATGTACGGGTTCCGGTTCCCAATGTACGGCTTTGGGTTCCCAATGTACGTGCTA
TCCACAGGAAACAGACCTTTTCGACCTTTTTCCCCTGCTAGGGCAATTTGCCCTAGCATCTGCTCCGTAC
ATTAGGAACCGGCGGATGCTTCGCCCTCGATCAGGTTGCGGTAGCGCATGACTAGGATCGGGCCAGCCTG
CCCCGCCTCCTCCTTCAAATCGTACTCCGGCAGGTCATTTGACCCGATCAGCTTGCGCACGGTGAAACAG
AACTTCTTGAACTCTCCGGCGCTGCCACTGCGTTCGTAGATCGTCTTGAACAACCATCTGGCTTCTGCCT
TGCCTGCGGCGCGGCGTGCCAGGCGGTAGAGAAAACGGCCGATGCCGGGATCGATCAAAAAGTAATCGGG
GTGAACCGTCAGCACGTCCGGGTTCTTGCCTTCTGTGATCTCGCGGTACATCCAATCAGCTAGCTCGATC
TCGATGTACTCCGGCCGCCCGGTTTCGCTCTTTACGATCTTGTAGCGGCTAATCAAGGCTTCACCCTCGG
ATACCGTCACCAGGCGGCCGTTCTTGGCCTTCTTCGTACGCTGCATGGCAACGTGCGTGGTGTTTAACCG
AATGCAGGTTTCTACCAGGTCGTCTTTCTGCTTTCCGCCATCGGCTCGCCGGCAGAACTTGAGTACGTCC
GCAACGTGTGGACGGAACACGCGGCCGGGCTTGTCTCCCTTCCCTTCCCGGTATCGGTTCATGGATTCGG
TTAGATGGGAAACCGCCATCAGTACCAGGTCGTAATCCCACACACTGGCCATGCCGGCCGGCCCTGCGGA
AACCTCTACGTGCCCGTCTGGAAGCTCGTAGCGGATCACCTCGCCAGCTCGTCGGTCACGCTTCGACAGA
CGGAAAACGGCCACGTCCATGATGCTGCGACTATCGCGGGTGCCCACGTCATAGAGCATCGGAACGAAAA
AATCTGGTTGCTCGTCGCCCTTGGGCGGCTTCCTAATCGACGGCGCACCGGCTGCCGGCGGTTGCCGGGA
TTCTTTGCGGATTCGATCAGCGGCCGCTTGCCACGATTCACCGGGGCGTGCTTCTGCCTCGATGCGTTGC
CGCTGGGCGGCCTGCGCGGCCTTCAACTTCTCCACCAGGTCATCACCCAGCGCCGCGCCGATTTGTACCG
GGCCGGATGGTTTGCGACCGCTCACGCCGATTCCTCGGGCTTGGGGGTTCCAGTGCCATTGCAGGGCCGG
CAGGCAACCCAGCCGCTTACGCCTGGCCAACCGCCCGTTCCTCCACACATGGGGCATTCCACGGCGTCGG
TGCCTGGTTGTTCTTGATTTTCCATGCCGCCTCCTTTAGCCGCTAAAATTCATCTACTCATTTATTCATT
TGCTCATTTACTCTGGTAGCTGCGCGATGTATTCAGATAGCAGCTCGGTAATGGTCTTGCCTTGGCGTAC
CGCGTACATCTTCAGCTTGGTGTGATCCTCCGCCGGCAACTGAAAGTTGACCCGCTTCATGGCTGGCGTG
TCTGCCAGGCTGGCCAACGTTGCAGCCTTGCTGCTGCGTGCGCTCGGACGGCCGGCACTTAGCGTGTTTG
TGCTTTTGCTCATTTTCTCTTTACCTCATTAACTCAAATGAGTTTTGATTTAATTTCAGCGGCCAGCGCC
TGGACCTCGCGGGCAGCGTCGCCCTCGGGTTCTGATTCAAGAACGGTTGTGCCGGCGGCGGCAGTGCCTG
GGTAGCTCACGCGCTGCGTGATACGGGACTCAAGAATGGGCAGCTCGTACCCGGCCAGCGCCTCGGCAAC
CTCACCGCCGATGCGCGTGCCTTTGATCGCCCGCGACACGACAAAGGCCGCTTGTAGCCTTCCATCCGTG
ACCTCAATGCGCTGCTTAACCAGCTCCACCAGGTCGGCGGTGGCCCATATGTCGTAAGGGCTTGGCTGCA
CCGGAATCAGCACGAAGTCGGCTGCCTTGATCGCGGACACAGCCAAGTCCGCCGCCTGGGGCGCTCCGTC
GATCACTACGAAGTCGCGCCGGCCGATGGCCTTCACGTCGCGGTCAATCGTCGGGCGGTCGATGCCGACA
ACGGTTAGCGGTTGATCTTCCCGCACGGCCGCCCAATCGCGGGCACTGCCCTGGGGATCGGAATCGACTA
ACAGAACATCGGCCCCGGCGAGTTGCAGGGCGCGGGCTAGATGGGTTGCGATGGTCGTCTTGCCTGACCC
GCCTTTCTGGTTAAGTACAGCGATAACCTTCATGCGTTCCCCTTGCGTATTTGTTTATTTACTCATCGCA
TCATATACGCAGCGACCGCATGACGCAAGCTGTTTTACTCAAATACACATCACCTTTTTAGACGGCGGCG
CTCGGTTTCTTCAGCGGCCAAGCTGGCCGGCCAGGCCGCCAGCTTGGCATCAGACAAACCGGCCAGGATT
TCATGCAGCCGCACGGTTGAGACGTGCGCGGGCGGCTCGAACACGTACCCGGCCGCGATCATCTCCGCCT
CGATCTCTTCGGTAATGAAAAACGGTTCGTCCTGGCCGTCCTGGTGCGGTTTCATGCTTGTTCCTCTTGG
CGTTCATTCTCGGCGGCCGCCAGGGCGTCGGCCTCGGTCAATGCGTCCTCACGGAAGGCACCGCGCCGCC
TGGCCTCGGTGGGCGTCACTTCCTCGCTGCGCTCAAGTGCGCGGTACAGGGTCGAGCGATGCACGCCAAG
CAGTGCAGCCGCCTCTTTCACGGTGCGGCCTTCCTGGTCGATCAGCTCGCGGGCGTGCGCGATCTGTGCC
GGGGTGAGGGTAGGGCGGGGGCCAAACTTCACGCCTCGGGCCTTGGCGGCCTCGCGCCCGCTCCGGGTGC
GGTCGATGATTAGGGAACGCTCGAACTCGGCAATGCCGGCGAACACGGTCAACACCATGCGGCCGGCCGG
CGTGGTGGTGTCGGCCCACGGCTCTGCCAGGCTACGCAGGCCCGCGCCGGCCTCCTGGATGCGCTCGGCA
ATGTCCAGTAGGTCGCGGGTGCTGCGGGCCAGGCGGTCTAGCCTGGTCACTGTCACAACGTCGCCAGGGC
GTAGGTGGTCAAGCATCCTGGCCAGCTCCGGGCGGTCGCGCCTGGTGCCGGTGATCTTCTCGGAAAACAG
CTTGGTGCAGCCGGCCGCGTGCAGTTCGGCCCGTTGGTTGGTCAAGTCCTGGTCGTCGGTGCTGACGCGG
GCATAGCCCAGCAGGCCAGCGGCGGCGCTCTTGTTCATGGCGTAATGTCTCCGGTTCTAGTCGCAAGTAT
T
